>Addgene plasmid #207140 | pMMK801 | addgene full sequence | sequence record 413556 | Addgene NGS Result
GGGCCCGCTAACAGCGCGATTTGCTGGTGACCCAATGCGACCAGATGCTCCACGCCCAGTCGCGTACCGT
CTTCATGGGAGAAAATAATACTGTTGATGGGTGTCTGGTCAGAGACATCAAGAAATAACGCCGGAACATT
AGTGCAGGCAGCTTCCACAGCAATGGCATCCTGGTCATCCAGCGGATAGTTAATGATCAGCCCACTGACG
CGTTGCGCGAGAAGATTGTGCACCGCCGCTTTACAGGCTTCGACGCCGCTTCGTTCTACCATCGACACCA
CCACGCTGGCACCCAGTTGATCGGCGCGAGATTTAATCGCCGCGACAATTTGCGACGGCGCGTGCAGGGC
CAGACTGGAGGTGGCAACGCCAATCAGCAACGACTGTTTGCCCGCCAGTTGTTGTGCCACGCGGTTGGGA
ATGTAATTCAGCTCCGCCATCGCCGCTTCCACTTTTTCCCGCGTTTTCGCAGAAACGTGGCTGGCCTGGT
TCACCACGCGGGAAACGGTCTGATAAGAGACACCGGCATACTCTGCGACATCGTATAACGTTACTGGTTT
CACATTCACCACCCTGAATTGACTCTCTTCCGGGCGCTATCATGCCATACCGCGAAAGGTTTTGCACCAT
TCGATGGTGTCGGGTACCGAGCTCTCCCGGGAATTCTCATGTTTGACAGCTTATCATCGACTGCACGGTG
CACCAATGCTTCTGGCGTCAGGCAGCCATCGGAAGCTGTGGTATGGCTGTGCAGGTCGTAAATCACTGCA
TAATTCGTGTCGCTCAAGGCGCACTCCCGTTCTGGATAATGTTTTTTGCGCCGACATCATAACGGTTCTG
GCAAATATTCTGAAATGAGCTGTTGACAATTAATCATCGGCTCGTATAATGTGTGGAATTGTGAGCGGAT
AACAATTTCACACAGGAAACAGGATCAAATGGTTTCGCGAAAAATCAATAATCAGACAACAAGATGTGCG
AACTCGATATTTTACACGACTCTCTTTACCAATTCTGCCCCGAATTACACTTAAAACGACTCAACAGCTT
AACGTTGGCTTGCCACGCATTACTTGACTGTAAAACTCTCACTCTTACCGAACTTGGCCGTAACCTGCCA
ACCAAAGCGAGAACAAAACATAACATCAAACGAATCGACCGATTGTTAGGTAATCGTCACCTCCACAAAG
AGCGACTCGCTGTATACCGTTGGCATGCTAGCTTTATCTGTTCGGGCAATACGATGCCCATTGTACTTGT
TGACTGGTCTGATATTCGTGAGCAAAAACGACTTATGGTATTGCGAGCTTCAGTCGCACTACACGGTCGT
TCTGTTACTCTTTATGAGAAAGCGTTCCCGCTTTCAGAGCAATGTTCAAAGAAAGCTCATGACCAATTTC
TAGCCGACCTTGCGAGCATTCTACCGAGTAACACCACACCGCTCATTGTCAGTGATGCTGGCTTTAAAGT
GCCATGGTATAAATCCGTTGAGAAGCTGGGTTGGTACTGGTTAAGTCGAGTAAGAGGAAAAGTACAATAT
GCAGACCTAGGAGCGGAAAACTGGAAACCTATCAGCAACTTACATGATATGTCATCTAGTCACTCAAAGA
CTTTAGGCTATAAGAGGCTGACTAAAAGCAATCCAATCTCATGCCAAATTCTATTGTATAAATCTCGCTC
TAAAGGCCGAAAAAATCAGCGCTCGACACGGACTCATTGTCACCACCCGTCACCTAAAATCTACTCAGCG
TCGGCAAAGGAGCCATGGGTTCTAGCAACTAACTTACCTGTTGAAATTCGAACACCCAAACAACTTGTTA
ATATCTATTCGAAGCGAATGCAGATTGAAGAAACCTTCCGAGACTTGAAAAGTCCTGCCTACGGACTAGG
CCTACGCCATAGCCGAACGAGCAGCTCAGAGCGTTTTGATATCATGCTGCTAATCGCCCTGATGCTTCAA
CTAACATGTTGGCTTGCGGGCGTTCATGCTCAGAAACAAGGTTGGGACAAGCACTTCCAGGCTAACACAG
TCAGAAATCGAAACGTACTCTCAACAGTTCGCTTAGGCATGGAAGTTTTGCGGCATTCTGGCTACACAAT
AACAAGGGAAGACTTACTCGTGGCTGCAACCCTACTAGCTCAAAATTTATTCACACATGGTTACGCTTTG
GGGAAATTATGAGGGGATCTCTCAGTGCATTGCCTCCAATTCCCATAATTTATTACGCCGATAATAACTT
GGTGTAACCTTAAAAATGTACTTAAATCGACGTGTAAAAGATTGTTGGGAATCAAATTGATATTTTAATG
CGATCTCAAGGATAGTTTTTTTCGTCAACCTCAACTCAACAGCCGCTTTCGTCAAACGACGAGCACGAAT
ATAGCTAGCCAGTGTGACCCCTGTTACTTTTTGAACAGCCGCTGAAAATACCACTTGGTATAACCCGCTT
TATTCGCCACATCATCAAGCAGTAAAGACTGATCTAAATTATGTTCAATCCATAATAGAACATCTTTGAT
AACCGTTGTATGAAACTGCTTATCATCATATCTTAATTGGATGTTATTAGCTTTATTTTGATAGCGAGAA
TGCTGTTCAATATACATAAAATAACCTAAATGTTCTTAAGATTGTCACGACCACATCATCATGATACCAT
AAACATACTGACGGTATGTTATTTTAAATCTATCATGGAAAATAAAAATCATCAACAAGAAAATTTTAAG
AGTACCTATCAATCACTGGTTAACTCAGCACGAATATTGTTTGTTGAAAAAGGCTATCAAGCTGTTTCAA
TAGATGAGATCGATCTCGGGAAAAGCGTTGGTGACCAAAGGTGCCTTTTATCATCACTTTAAAAATAAAA
AACAATTACTCAGTGCCTGTTATAAGCAGCAATTAATTATGATTGATGCCTACATCACAACAAAAACTGA
TTTAACAAATGGTTGGTCTGCCTTAGAAAGTATATTTGAACATTATCTTGATTATATTATTGATAATAAT
AAAAACCTTATCCCTATCCAAGAAGTGATGCCTATCATTGGTTGGAATGAACTTGAAAAAATTAGCCTTG
AATACATTACTGGTAAGGTAAACGCCATTGTCAGCAAATTGATCCAAGAGAACCAACTTAAAGCTTTCCT
GACGGAATGTTAATTCTCGTTGACCCTGAGCACTGATGAATCCCCTAATGATTTTGGTAAAAATCATTAA
GTTAAGGTGGATACACATCTTGTCATATGATCCCGGATCCGGCTGTAATCCGGGCAGCGCAACGGAACAT
TCATCAGTGTAAAAATGGAATCAATAAAGCCCTGCGCAGCGCGCAGGGTCAGCCTGAATACGCGTGCGGC
CGCGAGCACCTGGTCGCTTTCAGAAATCAATCTAAAGTATATATGAGTAAACTTGGTCTGACAGGCCCCT
TGAGACCAGTCCCTATCAGTGATAGAGATTGACATCCCTATCAGTGATAGAGATACTGAGCACGGATCTG
AAAGAGGAGAAAGGATCTATGGCGAGTAGCGAAGACGTTATCAAAGAGTTCATGCGTTTCAAAGTTCGTA
TGGAAGGTTCCGTTAACGGTCACGAGTTCGAAATCGAAGGTGAAGGTGAAGGTCGTCCGTACGAAGGTAC
TCAGACCGCTAAACTGAAAGTTACCAAAGGTGGTCCGCTGCCGTTCGCTTGGGACATCCTGTCCCCGCAG
TTCCAGTACGGTTCCAAAGCTTACGTTAAACACCCGGCTGACATCCCGGACTACCTGAAACTGTCCTTCC
CGGAAGGTTTCAAATGGGAACGTGTTATGAACTTCGAAGACGGTGGTGTTGTTACCGTTACCCAGGACTC
CTCACTGCAAGACGGTGAGTTCATCTACAAAGTTAAACTGCGTGGTACTAACTTCCCGTCCGACGGTCCG
GTTATGCAGAAAAAAACCATGGGTTGGGAAGCTTCCACCGAACGTATGTACCCGGAAGACGGTGCTCTGA
AAGGTGAAATCAAAATGCGTCTGAAACTGAAAGACGGTGGTCACTACGACGCTGAAGTTAAAACCACCTA
CATGGCTAAAAAACCGGTTCAGCTGCCGGGTGCTTACAAAACCGACATCAAACTGGACATCACCTCCCAC
AACGAAGACTACACCATCGTTGAACAGTACGAACGTGCTGAAGGTCGTCACTCCACCGGTGCTTAATAAG
GATCTCCAGGCATCAAATAAAACGAAAGGCTCAGTCGAAAGACTGGGCCTTTCGTTTTATCTGTTGTTTG
TCGGTGAACGCTCTCTACTAGAGTCACACTGGCTCACCTTCGGGTGGGCCTTTCTGCGTTTATAAGTCGG
TCTCACCGAGCGGCCGCGTGTTACAACCAATTAACCAATTCTGATTAGAAAAACTCATCGAGCATCAAAT
GAAACTGCAATTTATTCATATCAGGATTATCAATACCATATTTTTGAAAAAGCCGTTTCTGTAATGAAGG
AGAAAACTCACCGAGGCAGTTCCATAGGATGGCAAGATCCTGGTATCGGTCTGCGATTCCGACTCGTCCA
ACATCAATACAACCTATTAATTTCCCCTCGTCAAAAATAAGGTTATCAAGTGAGAAATCACCATGAGTGA
CGACTGAATCCGGTGAGAATGGCAAAAGCTTATGCATTTCTTTCCAGACTTGTTCAACAGGCCAGCCATT
ACGCTCGTCATCAAAATCACTCGCATCAACCAAACCGTTATTCATTCGTGATTGCGCCTGAGCGAGGCGA
AATACGCGATCGCTGTTAAAAGGACAATTACAAACAGGAATCGAATGCAACCGGCGCAGGAACACTGCCA
GCGCATCAACAATATTTTCACCTGAATCAGGATATTCTTCTAATACCTGGAATGCTGTTTTCCCGGGGAT
CGCAGTGGTGAGTAACCATGCATCATCAGGAGTACGGATAAAATGCTTGATGGTCGGAAGAGGCATAAAT
TCCGTCAGCCAGTTTAGTCTGACCATCTCATCTGTAACATCATTGGCAACGCTACCTTTGCCATGTTTCA
GAAACAACTCTGGCGCATCGGGCTTCCCATACAATCGATAGATTGTCGCACCTGATTGCCCGACATTATC
GCGAGCCCATTTATACCCATATAAATCAGCATCCATGTTGGAATTTAATCGCGGCCTGGAGCAAGACGTT
TCCCGTTGAATATGGCTCATAACACCCCTTGTATTACTGTTTATGTAAGCAGACAGTTTTATTGTTCATG
ATGATATATTTTTATCTTGTGCAATGTAACATCAGAGATTTTGAGACACAACGTGGCTTTGTTGAATAAA
TCGAACTTTTGCTGAGTTGAAGGATCAGTCATGACCAAAATCCCTTAACGTGAGTCAGCCTGCCGCCTTG
GGCCGGGTGATGTCGTACTTGCCCGGCGGCCGCGGCCTAGGCGGCCACGCGTATTCAGGCTGACCCTGCG
CGCTGCGCAGGGCTTTATTGATTCCATTTTTACACTGATGAATGTTCCGTTGCGCTGCCCGGATTACAGC
CGGATCCGGGATCATATGACAAGATGTGTATCCACCTTAACTTAATGATTTTTACCAAAATCATTAGGGG
ATTCATCAGTGCTCAGGGTCAACGAGAATTAACATTCCGTCAGGAAAGCTTATGATGATGATGTGCTTAA
AAACTTACTCAATGGCTGGTTTATGCATATCGCAATACATGCGAAAAACCTAAAAGAGCTTGCCGATAAA
AAAGGCCAATTTATTGCTATTTACCGCGGCTTTTTATTGAGCTTGAAAGATAAATAAAATAGATAGGTTT
TATTTGAAGCTAAATCTTCTTTATCGTAAAAAATGCCCTCTTGGGTTATCAAGAGGGTCATTATATTTCG
CGGAATAACATCATTTGGTGACGAAATAACTAAGCACTTGTCTCCTGTTTACTCCCCTGAGCTTGAGGGG
TTAACATGAAGGTCATCGATAGCAGGATAATAATACAGTAAAACGCTAAACCAATAATCCAAATCCAGCC
ATCCCAAATTGGTAGTGAATGATTATAAATAACAGCAAACAGTAATGGGCCAATAACACCGGTTGCATTG
GTAAGGCTCACCAATAATCCCTGTAAAGCACCTTGCTGATGACTCTTTGTTTGGATAGACATCACTCCCT
GTAATGCAGGTAAAGCGATCCCACCACCAGCCAATAAAATTAAAACAGGGAAAACTAACCAACCTTCAGA
TATAAACGCTAAAAAGGCAAATGCACTACTATCTGCAATAAATCCGAGCAGTACTGCCGTTTTTTCGCCC
CATTTAGTGGCTATTCTTCCTGCCACAAAGGCTTGGAATACTGAGTGTAAAAGACCAAGACCCGCTAATG
AAAAGCCAACCATCATGCTATTCCATCCAAAACGATTTTCGGTAAATAGCACCCACACCGTTGCGGGAAT
TTGGCCTATCAATTGCGCTGAAAAATAAATAATCAACAAAATGGGCATCGTTTTAAATAAAGTGATGTAT
ACCGAATTCCCATGTCAGCCGTTAAGTGTTCCTGTGTCACTCAAAATTGCTTTGAGAGGCTCTAAGGGCT
TCTCAGTGCGTTACATCCCTGGCTTGTTGTCCACAACCGTTAAACCTTAAAAGCTTTAAAAGCCTTATAT
ATTCTTTTTTTTCTTATAAAACTTAAAACCTTAGAGGCTATTTAAGTTGCTGATTTATATTAATTTTATT
GTTCAAACATGAGAGCTTAGTACGTGAAACATGAGAGCTTAGTACGTTAGCCATGAGAGCTTAGTACGTT
AGCCATGAGGGTTTAGTTCGTTAAACATGAGAGCTTAGTACGTTAAACATGAGAGCTTAGTACGTGAAAC
ATGAGAGCTTAGTACGTACTATCAACAGGTTGAACTGCTGATCTTCAGATCCTCTACGCCGGACGCATCG
TGGCCGGATCCAGCCGACCAGGCTTTCCACGCCCGCGTGCCGCTCCATGTCGTTCGCGCGGTTCTCGGAA
ACGCGCTGCCGCGTTTCGTGATTGTCACGCTCAAGCCCGTAGTCCCGTTCGAGCGTCGCGCAGAGGTCAG
CGAGGGCGCGGTAGGCCCGATACGGCTCATGGATGGTGTTTCGGGTCGGGTGAATCTTGTTGATGGCGAT
ATGGATGTGCAGGTTGTCGGTGTCGTGATGCACGGCACTGACGCGCTGATGCTCGGCGAAGCCAAGCCCA
GCGCAGATGCGGTCCTCAATCGCGCGCAACGTCTCCGCGTCGGGCTTCTCTCCCGCGCGGAAGCTAACCA
GCAGGTGATAGGTCTTGTCGGCCTCGGAACGGGTGTTGCCGTGCTGGGTCGCCATCACCTCGGCCATGAC
AGCGGGCAGGGTGTTTGCCTCGCAGTTCGTGACGCGCACGTGACCCAGGCGCTCGGTCTTGCCTTGCTCG
TCGGTGATGTACTTCACCAGCTCCGCGAAGTCGCTCTTCTTGATGGAGCGCATGGGGACGTGCTTGGCAA
TCACGCGCACCCCCCGGCCGTTTTAGCGGCTAAAAAAGTCATGGCTCTGCCCTCGGGCGGACCACGCCCA
TCATGACCTTGCCAAGCTCGTCCTGCTTCTCTTCGATCTTCGCCAGCAGGGCGAGGATCGTGGCATCACC
GAACCGCGCCGTGCGCGGGTCGTCGGTGAGCCAGAGTTTCAGCAGGCCGCCCAGGCGGCCCAGGTCGCCA
TTGATGCGGGCCAGCTCGCGGACGTGCTCATAGTCCACGACGCCCGTGATTTTGTAGCCCTGGCCGACGG
CCAGCAGGTAGGCCGACAGGCTCATGCCGGCCGCCGCCGCCTTTTCCTCAATCGCTCTTCGTTCGTCTGG
AAGGCAGTACACCTTGATAGGTGGGCTGCCCTTCCTGGTTGGCTTGGTTTCATCAGCCATCCGCTTGCCC
TCATCTGTTACGCCGGCGGTAGCCGGCCAGCCTCGCAGAGCAGGATTCCCGTTGAGCACCGCCAGGTGCG
AATAAGGGACAGTGAAGAAGGAACACCCGCTCGCGGGTGGGCCTACTTCACCTATCCTGCCCGGCTGACG
CCGTTGGATACACCAAGGAAAGTCTACACGAACCCTTTGGCAAAATCCTGTATATCGTGCGAAAAAGGAT
GGATATACCGAAAAAATCGCTATAATGACCCCGAAGCAGGGTTATGCAGCGGAAAAGCGCTGCTTCCCTG
CTGTTTTGTGGAATATCTACCGACTGGAAACAGGCAAATGCAGGAAATTACTGAACTGAGGGGACAGGCG
AGAGACGATGCCAAAGAGCTACACCGACGAGCTGGCCGAGTGGGTTGAATCCCGCGCGGCCAAGAAGCGC
CGGCGTGATGAGGCTGCGGTTGCGTTCCTGGCGGTGAGGGCGGATGTCGAGGCGGCGTTAGCGTCCGGCT
ATGCGCTCGTCACCATTTGGGAGCACATGCGGGAAACGGGGAAGGTCAAGTTCTCCTACGAGACGTTCCG
CTCGCACGCCAGGCGGCACATCAAGGCCAAGCCCGCCGATGTGCCCGCACCGCAGGCCAAGGCTGCGGAA
CCCGCGCCGGCACCCAAGACGCCGGAGCCACGGCGGCCGAAGCAGGGGGGCAAGGCTGAAAAGCCGGCCC
CCGCTGCGGCCCCGACCGGCTTCACCTTCAACCCAACACCGGACAAAAAGGATCCTCTACGCCGGACGCA
TCGTGGCCGGCATCACCGGCGCCACAGGTGCGGTTGCTGGCGCCTATATCGCCGACATCACCGATGGGGA
AGATCGGGCTCGCCACTTCGGGCTCATGAGCGCTTGTTTCGGCGTGGGTATGGTGGCAGGCCCCGTGGCC
GGGGGACTGTTGGGCGCCATCTCCTTGCTGCCTCGCGCGTTTCGGTGATGACGGTGAAAACCTCTGACAC
ATGCAGCTCCCGGAGACGGTCACAGCTTGTCTGTAAGCGGATGCCGGGAGCAGACAAGCCCGTCAGGGCG
CGTCAGCGGGTGTTGGCGGGTGTCGGGGCGCAGCCATGACCCAGTCACGTAGCGATAGCGGAGTGTATAC
TGGCTTAACTATGCGGCATCAGAGCAGATTGTACTGAGAGTGCACCATAAATCAATCTAAAGTATATATG
AGTAAACTTGGTCTGACAGTTACCAATGCTTAATCAGTGAGGCACCTATCTCAGCGATCTGTCTATTTCG
TTCATCCATAGTTGCCTGACTCCCCGTCGTGTAGATAACTACGATACGGGAGGGCTTACCATCTGGCCCC
AGTGCTGCAATGATACCGCGAGACCCACGCTCACCGGCTCCAGATTTATCAGCAATAAACCAGCCAGCCG
GAAGGGCCGAGCGCAGAAGTGGTCCTGCAACTTTATCCGCCTCCATCCAGTCTATTAATTGTTGCCGGGA
AGCTAGAGTAAGTAGTTCGCCAGTTAATAGTTTGCGCAACGTTGTTGCCATTGCTGCAGGCATCGTGGTG
TCACGCTCGTCGTTTGGTATGGCTTCATTCAGCTCCGGTTCCCAACGATCAAGGCGAGTTACATGATCCC
CCATGTTGTGCAAAAAAGCGGTTAGCTCCTTCGGTCCTCCGATCGTTGTCAGAAGTAAGTTGGCCGCAGT
GTTATCACTCATGGTTATGGCAGCACTGCATAATTCTCTTACTGTCATGCCATCCGTAAGATGCTTTTCT
GTGACTGGTGAGTACTCAACCAAGTCATTCTGAGAATAGTGTATGCGGCGACCGAGTTGCTCTTGCCCGG
CGTCAACACGGGATAATACCGCGCCACATAGCAGAACTTTAAAAGTGCTCATCATTGGAAAACGTTCTTC
GGGGCGAAAACTCTCAAGGATCTTACCGCTGTTGAGATCCAGTTCGATGTAACCCACTCGTGCACCCAAC
TGATCTTCAGCATCTTTTACTTTCACCAGCGTTTCTGGGTGAGCAAAAACAGGAAGGCAAAATGCCGCAA
AAAAGGGAATAAGGGCGACACGGAAATGTTGAATACTCATACTCTTCCTTTTTCAATATTATTGAAGCAT
TTATCAGGGTTATTGTCTCATGAGCGGATACATATTTGAATGTATTTAGAAAAATAAACAAATAGGGGTT
CCGCGCACATTTCCCCGAAAAGTGCCACCTGCAGATCTGCAGGTCGGAAGCATAAAGTGTAAAGCCTGGG
GTGCCTAATGAGTGAGCTAACTTACATTAATTGCGTTGCGCTCACTGCCCGCTTTCCAGTCGGGAAACCT
GTCGTGCCAGCTGCATTAATGAATCGGCCAACGCGCGGGGAGAGGCGGTTTGCGTATTGGGCGCCAGGGT
GGTTTTTCTTTTCACCAGTGAGACGGGCAACAGCTGATTGCCCTTCACCGCCTGGCCCTGAGAGAGTTGC
AGCAAGCGGTCCACGCTGGTTTGCCCCAGCAGGCGAAAATCCTGTTTGATGGTGGTTAACGGCGGGATAT
AACATGAGCTGTCTTCGGTATCGTCGTATCCCACTACCGAGATATCCGCACCAACGCGCAGCCCGGACTC
GGTAATGGCGCGCATTGCGCCCAGCGCCATCTGATCGTTGGCAACCAGCATCGCAGTGGGAACGATGCCC
TCATTCAGCATTTGCATGGTTTGTTGAAAACCGGACATGGCACTCCAGTCGCCTTCCCGTTCCGCTATCG
GCTGAATTTGATTGCGAGTGAGATATTTATGCCAGCCAGCCAGACGCAGACGCGCCGAGACAGAACTTAA
T
Features (pLannotate 1.2.2; 32 found; start..end, strand, type, name):
    564..641     -  promoter       lacIq promoter: lacI (mutant); In the lacIq allele, a single base change in the promoter boosts expression of the lacI gene about 10-fold.
    673..690     +  promoter       tet promoter (fragment): E. coli promoter for tetracycline efflux protein gene
    863..891     +  promoter       tac promoter: strong E. coli promoter; hybrid between the trp and lac UV5 promoters
    895..917     +  protein_bind   lac operator (fragment): The lac repressor binds to the lac operator to inhibit transcription in E. coli. This inhibition can be relieved by adding lactose or isopropyl-β-D-thiogalactopyranoside (IPTG). lac repressor encoded by lacI
   2195..2413    -  CDS            tetD (fragment): TETD_ECOLX - Experimental evidence at protein level: Swiss-Prot protein existence level 1. From Escherichia coli.
   2407..2607    -  CDS            tetD (fragment): TETD_ECOLX - Experimental evidence at protein level: Swiss-Prot protein existence level 1. From Escherichia coli.
   2695..2826    +  CDS            tetC (fragment): TETC_ECOLX - Experimental evidence at protein level: Swiss-Prot protein existence level 1. From Escherichia coli.
   2813..3148    +  CDS            tetC (fragment): TETC_ECOLX - Experimental evidence at protein level: Swiss-Prot protein existence level 1. From Escherichia coli.
   3256..3369    +  CDS            YT93_ECOLX (fragment): Protein predicted: Swiss-Prot protein existence level 4. May be associated with transposition functions of transposon Tn903. From Escherichia coli.
   3440..3493    +  promoter       PLtetO-1 promoter (fragment): modified phage lambda PL promoter with tet operator sites (Lutz and Bujard, 1997)
   3519..4193    +  CDS            mRFP1: mRFP1 is a basic (constitutively fluorescent) red fluorescent protein published in 2002, derived from Discosoma sp.. It is reported to be a somewhat slowly-maturing monomer with low acid sensitivity.
   4214..4285    +  terminator     rrnB T1 terminator: transcription terminator T1 from the E. coli rrnB gene
   4301..4328    +  terminator     T7Te terminator: phage T7 early transcription terminator
   4385..5200    -  CDS            KanR: aminoglycoside phosphotransferase; aph(3')-Ia; confers resistance to kanamycin in bacteria or G418 (Geneticin®) in eukaryotes
   5375..5415    -  CDS            RSF1010 RepC (fragment): replication protein C of the broad-host-range plasmid RSF1010 (Scholz et al., 1989); repC
   5438..5536    -  CDS            YT93_ECOLX (fragment): Protein predicted: Swiss-Prot protein existence level 4. May be associated with transposition functions of transposon Tn903. From Escherichia coli.
   5610..5651    -  CDS            λ repressor (fragment): phage λ repressor; cI
   5645..5794    +  CDS            tetC (fragment): TETC_ECOLX - Experimental evidence at protein level: Swiss-Prot protein existence level 1. From Escherichia coli.
   5910..6519    -  CDS            TcR (fragment): tetracycline efflux protein; tetA from transposon Tn10; confers resistance to tetracycline
   6523..6911    -  rep_origin     R6K γ ori: γ replication origin from E. coli plasmid R6K; requires the R6K initiator protein pi for replication
   6925..7491    -  CDS            traI (fragment): TRAI6_ECOLX - Experimental evidence at protein level: Swiss-Prot protein existence level 1. The initiation process of transfer DNA synthesis requires the interaction of at least three plasmid-specific components (TraH, I, and J) at the transfer origin resulting in the assembly of a specialised nucleoprotein complex - the relaxosome. Site- and strand-specific cleavage at the transfer origin is dependent on TraI and TraJ. From Escherichia coli.
   7529..7900    -  CDS            traJ: oriT-recognizing protein; traJ
   7933..8042    -  oriT           oriT: incP origin of transfer
   8268..8669    +  CDS            traK: TRAK4_ECOLX - Experimental evidence at protein level: Swiss-Prot protein existence level 1. From Escherichia coli.
   8660..8848    +  CDS            TcR (fragment): tetracycline efflux protein; tet; confers resistance to tetracycline
   8847..8887    +  CDS            rop (fragment): Rop protein, which maintains plasmids at low copy number; rop
   8989..9079    +  misc_feature   bom (fragment): basis of mobility region from pBR322
   9120..9980    -  CDS            AmpR: β-lactamase; bla; confers resistance to ampicillin, carbenicillin, and related antibiotics
   9981..10085   -  promoter       AmpR promoter: bla
  10125..10143   -  promoter       lac UV5 promoter (fragment): E. coli lac promoter with an "up" mutation
  10158..10179   -  protein_bind   CAP binding site: CAP binding activates transcription in the presence of cAMP. E. coli catabolite activator protein
  10192..563     -  CDS            lacI (across the origin): lac repressor; lacI; The lac repressor binds to the lac operator to inhibit transcription in E. coli. This inhibition can be relieved by adding lactose or isopropyl-β-D-thiogalactopyranoside (IPTG).
