[The description below was written by a language model from this plasmid's Addgene catalogue record and pLannotate feature annotations shown in this document.]
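Description:
pMMK801 is an empty backbone part from the Marine Modification Kit, a modular cloning toolkit for genetically manipulating marine bacteria. It is catalogued as a "Type 8" Tn10 backbone part built on the pLOF mini-Tn10 delivery vector and assembled by Gibson cloning. The sequenced plasmid is about 10.7 kb and replicates from the R6K γ origin, which depends on the pi initiator protein. It is therefore maintained at low copy in a pir-expressing E. coli host and should behave as a suicide vector in recipients lacking pi. An incP oriT with traJ, traK and a traI fragment allows it to be mobilised by conjugation when a donor supplies the remaining transfer functions. The record lists kanamycin as the selection, matching an annotated KanR (aph(3')-Ia) gene. An intact AmpR gene with its promoter is also annotated.

The placeholder cargo is an mRFP1 cassette driven by a PLtetO-1 promoter fragment and followed by the rrnB T1 and T7Te terminators. As an "RFP dropout", it is meant to be replaced during assembly, so that correct clones can be recognised by loss of red colour. This cassette sits next to KanR, and both are flanked by Tn10-derived fragments (tetC, tetD, tetA pieces). That layout fits a mini-transposon arrangement, although the transposon ends themselves are not annotated. Elsewhere, lacI under the lacIq promoter and a tac promoter with a lac operator precede a roughly 1.3 kb unannotated stretch. In pLOF-type vectors this region would be expected to carry an IPTG-inducible Tn10 transposase, but the feature table does not confirm this. The plasmid carries no insert and serves as a recipient backbone for building constructs for Tn10 transposon delivery.
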