Addgene plasmid #207140: pMMK801
Purpose: (Empty Backbone) Type 8 Tn10 backbone part, with RFP dropout
Depositing lab: Nicholas Shikuma. Depositing organization: San Diego State University. Publication: Linking bacterial tetrabromopyrrole biosynthesis to coral metamorphosis. Alker AT, Farrell MV, Demko AM, Purdy TN, Adak S, Moore BS, Sneed JM, Paul VJ, Shikuma NJ. ISME Commun. 2023 Sep 19;3(1):98. doi: 10.1038/s43705-023-00309-6. PubMed 37726481.
Backbone
  Vector backbone: pLOF
Growth in bacteria
  Bacterial resistance: Kanamycin, 50 μg/mL
  Growth temperature: 37°C
  Growth strain: Pir1
  Copy number: Low Copy
Gene/Insert
  Gene/Insert name: none
  Promoter: n/a
  Cloning method: Gibson Cloning
  Sequencing primers: 5′ n/a
Terms and licenses: Academic/Nonprofit Terms; Industry Terms: Not Available to Industry
Depositor comments: Please see Alker et al. 2023 mBio (https://doi.org/10.1128/mbio.01502-23) for more information on the Marine Modification Kit plasmids. Please visit https://www.biorxiv.org/content/10.1101/2023.05.08.539906v1 for bioRxiv preprint.
How to cite: pMMK801 was a gift from Nicholas Shikuma (Addgene plasmid # 207140 ; http://n2t.net/addgene:207140 ; RRID:Addgene_207140)
